>Addgene plasmid #211957 | pKLV2-U6gRNA5(CTRL00626)-PGKpuroBFP-W | addgene full sequence | sequence record 419985 | Addgene NGS Result
GTCAATAATGACGTATGTTCCCATAGTAACGCCAATAGGGACTTTCCATTGACGTCAATGGGTGGAGTAT
TTACGGTAAACTGCCCACTTGGCAGTACATCAAGTGTATCATATGCCAAGTACGCCCCCTATTGACGTCA
ATGACGGTAAATGGCCCGCCTGGCATTATGCCCAGTACATGACCTTATGGGACTTTCCTACTTGGCAGTA
CATCTACGTATTAGTCATCGCTATTACCATGGTGATGCGGTTTTGGCAGTACATCAATGGGCGTGGATAG
CGGTTTGACTCACGGGGATTTCCAAGTCTCCACCCCATTGACGTCAATGGGAGTTTGTTTTGGCACCAAA
ATCAACGGGACTTTCCAAAATGTCGTAACAACTCCGCCCCATTGACGCAAATGGGCGGTAGGCGTGTACG
GTGGGAGGTCTATATAAGCAGCGCGTTTTGCCTGTACTGGGTCTCTCTGGTTAGACCAGATCTGAGCCTG
GGAGCTCTCTGGCTAACTAGGGAACCCACTGCTTAAGCCTCAATAAAGCTTGCCTTGAGTGCTTCAAGTA
GTGTGTGCCCGTCTGTTGTGTGACTCTGGTAACTAGAGATCCCTCAGACCCTTTTAGTCAGTGTGGAAAA
TCTCTAGCAGTGGCGCCCGAACAGGGACTTGAAAGCGAAAGGGAAACCAGAGGAGCTCTCTCGACGCAGG
ACTCGGCTTGCTGAAGCGCGCACGGCAAGAGGCGAGGGGCGGCGACTGGTGAGTACGCCAAAAATTTTGA
CTAGCGGAGGCTAGAAGGAGAGAGATGGGTGCGAGAGCGTCAGTATTAAGCGGGGGAGAATTAGATCGCG
ATGGGAAAAAATTCGGTTAAGGCCAGGGGGAAAGAAAAAATATAAATTAAAACATATAGTATGGGCAAGC
AGGGAGCTAGAACGATTCGCAGTTAATCCTGGCCTGTTAGAAACATCAGAAGGCTGTAGACAAATACTGG
GACAGCTACAACCATCCCTTCAGACAGGATCAGAAGAACTTAGATCATTATATAATACAGTAGCAACCCT
CTATTGTGTGCATCAAAGGATAGAGATAAAAGACACCAAGGAAGCTTTAGACAAGATAGAGGAAGAGCAA
AACAAAAGTAAGACCACCGCACAGCAAGCGGCCGGCCGCGCTGATCTTCAGACCTGGAGGAGGAGATATG
AGGGACAATTGGAGAAGTGAATTATATAAATATAAAGTAGTAAAAATTGAACCATTAGGAGTAGCACCCA
CCAAGGCAAAGAGAAGAGTGGTGCAGAGAGAAAAAAGAGCAGTGGGAATAGGAGCTTTGTTCCTTGGGTT
CTTGGGAGCAGCAGGAAGCACTATGGGCGCAGCGTCAATGACGCTGACGGTACAGGCCAGACAATTATTG
TCTGGTATAGTGCAGCAGCAGAACAATTTGCTGAGGGCTATTGAGGCGCAACAGCATCTGTTGCAACTCA
CAGTCTGGGGCATCAAGCAGCTCCAGGCAAGAATCCTGGCTGTGGAAAGATACCTAAAGGATCAACAGCT
CCTGGGGATTTGGGGTTGCTCTGGAAAACTCATTTGCACCACTGCTGTGCCTTGGAATGCTAGTTGGAGT
AATAAATCTCTGGAACAGATTTGGAATCACACGACCTGGATGGAGTGGGACAGAGAAATTAACAATTACA
CAAGCTTAATACACTCCTTAATTGAAGAATCGCAAAACCAGCAAGAAAAGAATGAACAAGAATTATTGGA
ATTAGATAAATGGGCAAGTTTGTGGAATTGGTTTAACATAACAAATTGGCTGTGGTATATAAAATTATTC
ATAATGATAGTAGGAGGCTTGGTAGGTTTAAGAATAGTTTTTGCTGTACTTTCTATAGTGAATAGAGTTA
GGCAGGGATATTCACCATTATCGTTTCAGACCCACCTCCCAACCCCGAGGGGACCCGACAGGCCCGAAGG
AATAGAAGAAGAAGGTGGAGAGAGAGACAGAGACAGATCCATTCGATTAGTGAACGGATCGGCACTGCGT
GCGCCAATTCTGCAGACAAATGGCAGTATTCATCCACAATTTTAAAAGAAAAGGGGGGATTGGGGGGTAC
AGTGCAGGGGAAAGAATAGTAGACATAATAGCAACAGACATACAAACTAAAGAATTACAAAAACAAATTA
CAAAAATTCAAAATTTTCGGGTTTATTACAGGGACAGCAGAGATCCAGTTTGGTTAGTACCGGGCCCTAC
GCGTCCAAGGTCGGGCAGGAAGAGGGCCTATTTCCCATGATTCCTTCATATTTGCATATACGATACAAGG
CTGTTAGAGAGATAATTAGAATTAATTTGACTGTAAACACAAAGATATTAGTACAAAATACGTGACGTAG
AAAGTAATAATTTCTTGGGTAGTTTGCAGTTTTAAAATTATGTTTTAAAATGGACTATCATATGCTTACC
GTAACTTGAAAGTATTTCGATTTCTTGGCTTTATATATCTTGTGGAAAGGACGAAACACCGACGCCCAGA
CTGTTAGCGCGTTTAAGAGCTATGCTGGAAACAGCATAGCAAGTTTAAATAAGGCTAGTCCGTTATCAAC
TTGAAAAAGTGGCACCGAGTCGGTGCTTTTTTTGGATCCAATTCTACCGGGTAGGGGAGGCGCTTTTCCC
AAGGCAGTCTGGAGCATGCGCTTTAGCAGCCCCGCTGGGCACTTGGCGCTACACAAGTGGCCTCTGGCCT
CGCACACATTCCACATCCACCGGTAGGCGCCAACCGGCTCCGTTCTTTGGTGGCCCCTTCGCGCCACCTT
CTACTCCTCCCCTAGTCAGGAAGTTCCCCCCCGCCCCGCAGCTCGCGTCGTGCAGGACGTGACAAATGGA
AGTAGCACGTCTCACTAGTCTCGTGCAGATGGACAGCACCGCTGAGCAATGGAAGCGGGTAGGCCTTTGG
GGCAGCGGCCAATAGCAGCTTTGCTCCTTCGCTTTCTGGGCTCAGAGGCTGGGAAGGGGTGGGTCCGGGG
GCGGGCTCAGGGGCGGGCTCAGGGGCGGGGCGGGCGCCCGAAGGTCCTCCGGAGGCCCGGCATTCTGCAC
GCTTCAAAAGCGCACGTCTGCCGCGCTGTTCTCCTCTTCCTCATCTCCGGGCCTTTCGACCTGCATCCAT
CTAGATCTCGAGCAGCTGAAGCTTACCATGACCGAGTACAAGCCCACGGTGCGCCTCGCCACCCGCGACG
ACGTCCCCAGGGCCGTACGCACCCTCGCCGCCGCGTTCGCCGACTACCCCGCCACGCGCCACACCGTCGA
TCCGGACCGCCACATCGAGCGGGTCACCGAGCTGCAAGAACTCTTCCTCACGCGCGTCGGGCTCGACATC
GGCAAGGTGTGGGTCGCGGACGACGGCGCCGCGGTGGCGGTCTGGACCACGCCGGAGAGCGTCGAAGCGG
GGGCGGTGTTCGCCGAGATCGGCCCGCGCATGGCCGAGTTGAGCGGTTCCCGGCTGGCCGCGCAGCAACA
GATGGAAGGCCTCCTGGCGCCGCACCGGCCCAAGGAGCCCGCGTGGTTCCTGGCCACCGTCGGCGTCTCG
CCCGACCACCAGGGCAAGGGTCTGGGCAGCGCCGTCGTGCTCCCCGGAGTGGAGGCGGCCGAGCGCGCCG
GGGTGCCCGCCTTCCTGGAGACCTCCGCGCCCCGCAACCTCCCCTTCTACGAGCGGCTCGGCTTCACCGT
CACCGCCGACGTCGAGGTGCCCGAAGGACCGCGCACCTGGTGCATGACCCGCAAGCCCGGTGCCGGCGGC
GGGTCCGGAGGAGAGGGCAGAGGAAGTCTCCTAACATGCGGTGACGTGGAGGAGAATCCTGGCCCAATGA
GCGAGCTGATTAAGGAGAACATGCACATGAAGCTGTACATGGAGGGCACCGTGGACAACCATCACTTCAA
GTGCACATCCGAGGGCGAAGGCAAGCCCTACGAGGGCACCCAGACCATGAGAATCAAGGTGGTCGAGGGC
GGCCCTCTCCCCTTCGCCTTCGACATCCTGGCTACTAGCTTCCTCTACGGCAGCAAGACCTTCATCAACC
ACACCCAGGGCATCCCCGACTTCTTCAAGCAGTCCTTCCCTGAGGGCTTCACATGGGAGAGAGTCACCAC
ATACGAGGACGGGGGCGTGCTGACCGCTACCCAGGACACCAGCCTCCAGGACGGCTGCCTCATCTACAAC
GTCAAGATCAGAGGGGTGAACTTCACATCCAACGGCCCTGTGATGCAGAAGAAAACACTCGGCTGGGAGG
CCTTCACCGAGACGCTGTACCCCGCTGACGGCGGCCTGGAAGGCAGAAACGACATGGCCCTGAAGCTCGT
GGGCGGGAGCCATCTGATCGCAAACATCAAGACCACATATAGATCCAAGAAACCCGCTAAGAACCTCAAG
ATGCCTGGCGTCTACTATGTGGACTACAGACTGGAAAGAATCAAGGAGGCCAACAACGAGACCTACGTCG
AGCAGCACGAGGTGGCAGTGGCCAGATACTGCGACCTCCCTAGCAAACTGGGGCACAAGCTTAATTGAGC
GGCCGCTCAACCTCTGGATTACAAAATTTGTGAAAGATTGACTGGTATTCTTAACTATGTTGCTCCTTTT
ACGCTATGTGGATACGCTGCTTTAATGCCTTTGTATCATGCTATTGCTTCCCGTATGGCTTTCATTTTCT
CCTCCTTGTATAAATCCTGGTTGCTGTCTCTTTATGAGGAGTTGTGGCCCGTTGTCAGGCAACGTGGCGT
GGTGTGCACTGTGTTTGCTGACGCAACCCCCACTGGTTGGGGCATTGCCACCACCTGTCAGCTCCTTTCC
GGGACTTTCGCTTTCCCCCTCCCTATTGCCACGGCGGAACTCATCGCCGCCTGCCTTGCCCGCTGCTGGA
CAGGGGCTCGGCTGTTGGGCACTGACAATTCCGTGGTGTTGTCGGGGAAATCATCGTCCTTTCCTTGGCT
GCTCGCCTGTGTTGCCACCTGGATTCTGCGCGGGACGTCCTTCTGCTACGTCCCTTCGGCCCTCAATCCA
GCGGACCTTCCTTCCCGCGGCCTGCTGCCGGCTCTGCGGCCTCTTCCGCGTCTACGCCTTCGCCCTCAGA
CGAGTCGGATCTCCCTTTGGGCCGCCTCCCCGCAGGTACCTTTAAGACCAATGACTTACAAGGCAGCTGT
AGATCTTAGCCACTTTTTAAAAGAAAAGGGGGGACTGGAAGGGCTAATTCACTCCCAAAGAAGTCAAGAT
CTGCTTTTTGCCTGTACTGGGTCTCTCTGGTTAGACCAGAGTCTCTCTGGTTAGACCAGATCTGAGCCTG
GGAGCTCTCTGGCTAACTAGGGAACCCACTGCTTAAGCCTCAATAAAGCTTGCCTTGAGTGCTTCAAGTA
GTGTGTGCCCGTCTGTTGTGTGACTCTGGTAACTAGAGATCCCTCAGACCCTTTTAGTCAGTGTGGAAAA
TCTCTAGCAGTTTAAACCCGCTGATCAGCCTCGACTGTGCCTTCTAGTTGCCAGCCATCTGTTGTTTGCC
CCTCCCCCGTGCCTTCCTTGACCCTGGAAGGTGCCACTCCCACTGTCCTTTCCTAATAAAATGAGGAAAT
TGCATCGCATTGTCTGAGTAGGTGTCATTCTATTCTGGGGGGTGGGGTGGGGCAGGACAGCAAGGGGGAG
GATTGGGAAGTCAATAGCAGGCATGCTGGGGATGCGGTGGGCTCTATGGGCGGCCGTTAATTAAGCTTTT
GTTCCCTTTAGTGAGGGTTAATTGCGCGCTTGGCGTAATCATGGTCATAGCTGTTTCCTGTGTGAAATTG
TTATCCGCTCACAATTCCACACAACATACGAGCCGGGAGCATAAAGTGTAAAGCCTGGGGTGCCTAATGA
GTGAGCTAACTCACATTAATTGCGTTGCGCTCACTGCCCGCTTTCCAGTCGGGAAACCTGTCGTGCCAGC
TGCATTAATGAATCGGCCAACGCGCGGGGAGAGGCGGTTTGCGTATTGGGCGCTCTTCCGCTTCCTCGCT
CACTGACTCGCTGCGCTCGGTCGTTCGGCTGCGGCGAGCGGTATCAGCTCACTCAAAGGCGGTAATACGG
TTATCCACAGAATCAGGGGATAACGCAGGAAAGAACATGTGAGCAAAAGGCCAGCAAAAGGCCAGGAACC
GTAAAAAGGCCGCGTTGCTGGCGTTTTTCCATAGGCTCCGCCCCCCTGACGAGCATCACAAAAATCGACG
CTCAAGTCAGAGGTGGCGAAACCCGACAGGACTATAAAGATACCAGGCGTTTCCCCCTGGAAGCTCCCTC
GTGCGCTCTCCTGTTCCGACCCTGCCGCTTACCGGATACCTGTCCGCCTTTCTCCCTTCGGGAAGCGTGG
CGCTTTCTCATAGCTCACGCTGTAGGTATCTCAGTTCGGTGTAGGTCGTTCGCTCCAAGCTGGGCTGTGT
GCACGAACCCCCCGTTCAGCCCGACCGCTGCGCCTTATCCGGTAACTATCGTCTTGAGTCCAACCCGGTA
AGACACGACTTATCGCCACTGGCAGCAGCCACTGGTAACAGGATTAGCAGAGCGAGGTATGTAGGCGGTG
CTACAGAGTTCTTGAAGTGGTGGCCTAACTACGGCTACACTAGAAGAACAGTATTTGGTATCTGCGCTCT
GCTGAAGCCAGTTACCTTCGGAAAAAGAGTTGGTAGCTCTTGATCCGGCAAACAAACCACCGCTGGTAGC
GGTGGTTTTTTTGTTTGCAAGCAGCAGATTACGCGCAGAAAAAAAGGATCTCAAGAAGATCCTTTGATCT
TTTCTACGGGGTCTGACGCTCAGTGGAACGAAAACTCACGTTAAGGGATTTTGGTCATGAGATTATCAAA
AAGGATCTTCACCTAGATCCTTTTAAATTAAAAATGAAGTTTTAAATCAATCTAAAGTATATATGAGTAA
ACTTGGTCTGACAGTTACCAATGCTTAATCAGTGAGGCACCTATCTCAGCGATCTGTCTATTTCGTTCAT
CCATAGTTGCCTGACTCCCCGTCGTGTAGATAACTACGATACGGGAGGGCTTACCATCTGGCCCCAGTGC
TGCAATGATACCGCGAGACCCACGCTCACCGGCTCCAGATTTATCAGCAATAAACCAGCCAGCCGGAAGG
GCCGAGCGCAGAAGTGGTCCTGCAACTTTATCCGCCTCCATCCAGTCTATTAATTGTTGCCGGGAAGCTA
GAGTAAGTAGTTCGCCAGTTAATAGTTTGCGCAACGTTGTTGCCATTGCTACAGGCATCGTGGTGTCACG
CTCGTCGTTTGGTATGGCTTCATTCAGCTCCGGTTCCCAACGATCAAGGCGAGTTACATGATCCCCCATG
TTGTGCAAAAAAGCGGTTAGCTCCTTCGGTCCTCCGATCGTTGTCAGAAGTAAGTTGGCCGCAGTGTTAT
CACTCATGGTTATGGCAGCACTGCATAATTCTCTTACTGTCATGCCATCCGTAAGATGCTTTTCTGTGAC
TGGTGAGTACTCAACCAAGTCATTCTGAGAATAGTGTATGCGGCGACCGAGTTGCTCTTGCCCGGCGTCA
ATACGGGATAATACCGCGCCACATAGCAGAACTTTAAAAGTGCTCATCATTGGAAAACGTTCTTCGGGGC
GAAAACTCTCAAGGATCTTACCGCTGTTGAGATCCAGTTCGATGTAACCCACTCGTGCACCCAACTGATC
TTCAGCATCTTTTACTTTCACCAGCGTTTCTGGGTGAGCAAAAACAGGAAGGCAAAATGCCGCAAAAAAG
GGAATAAGGGCGACACGGAAATGTTGAATACTCATACTCTTCCTTTTTCAATATTATTGAAGCATTTATC
AGGGTTATTGTCTCATGAGCGGATACATATTTGAATGTATTTAGAAAAATAAACAAATAGGGGTTCCGCG
CACATTTCCCCGAAAAGTGCCACCTAAATTGTAAGCGTTAATATTTTGTTAAAATTCGCGTTAAATTTTT
GTTAAATCAGCTCATTTTTTAACCAATAGGCCGAAATCGGCAAAATCCCTTATAAATCAAAAGAATAGAC
CGAGATAGGGT
[37 nt withheld, positions 8062-8098]
AAAGAACGTGGACTCCAACGTCAAAGG
[49 nt withheld, positions 8126-8174]
T
[91 nt withheld, positions 8176-8266]
G
[124 nt withheld, positions 8268-8391]
CCCATTCGCCATTCAGGCTGCGCAACTGTTGGGAAGGGCGATCGGTGCGGGCCTCTTCGCTATTACGCCA
GCTGGCGAAAGGGGGATGTGCTGCAAGGCGATTAAGTTGGGTAACGCCAGGGTTTTCCCAGTCACGACGT
TGTAAAACGACGGCCAGTGAGCGCGCGTAATACGACTCACTATAGGGCGAATTGACTAGTACATAACTTA
CGGTAAATGGCCCGCCTGGCTGACCGCCCAACGACCCCCGCCCATTGAC
Features (pLannotate 1.2.2; 28 found; start..end, strand, type, name):
    242..441     +  promoter       CMV promoter: human cytomegalovirus (CMV) immediate early promoter
    459..639     +  LTR            5' LTR (truncated): truncated 5' long terminal repeat (LTR) from HIV-1
    686..811     +  misc_feature   HIV-1 Ψ: packaging signal of human immunodeficiency virus type 1
    795..1133    +  CDS            HIV-1 gag (fragment): gag protein from human immunodeficiency virus 1; gag
   1310..1543    +  misc_feature   RRE: The Rev response element (RRE) of HIV-1 allows for Rev-dependent mRNA export from the nucleus to the cytoplasm.
   1920..2020    +  CDS            Rev (fragment): human immunodeficiency virus 1 (HIV-1) Rev protein; rev; enhances nuclear export of unspliced and incompletely spliced viral mRNAs
   2070..2187    +  misc_feature   cPPT/CTS: central polypurine tract and central termination sequence of HIV-1
   2262..2502    +  promoter       U6 promoter: RNA polymerase III promoter for human U6 snRNA
   2549..2616    +  misc_RNA       tracrRNA (fragment): trans-activating CRISPR RNA for the Streptococcus pyogenes CRISPR/Cas9 system
   2639..3138    +  promoter       PGK promoter: mouse phosphoglycerate kinase 1 promoter
   3178..3774    +  CDS            PuroR (fragment): puromycin N-acetyltransferase; pac from Streptomyces; confers resistance to puromycin
   3847..4545    +  CDS            TagBFP: TagBFP is a basic (constitutively fluorescent) blue fluorescent protein published in 2008, derived from Entacmaea quadricolor. It is reported to be a very rapidly-maturing monomer with very low acid sensitivity.
   4557..5143    +  misc_feature   WPRE: woodchuck hepatitis virus posttranscriptional regulatory element
   5137..5283    +  CDS            nef (fragment): NEF_HV1LA - Experimental evidence at protein level: Swiss-Prot protein existence level 1. Extracellular Nef protein targets CD4(+) T-lymphocytes for apoptosis by interacting with CXCR4 surface receptors. From Human immunodeficiency virus type 1 group M subtype B (isolate Lai) (HIV-1).
   5291..5469    +  LTR            5' LTR (truncated): truncated 5' long terminal repeat (LTR) from HIV-1
   5495..5606    +  polyA_signal   bGH poly(A) signal: bovine growth hormone polyadenylation signal
   5745..5763    -  promoter       T3 promoter: promoter for bacteriophage T3 RNA polymerase
   5808..5824    -  protein_bind   lac operator: The lac repressor binds to the lac operator to inhibit transcription in E. coli. This inhibition can be relieved by adding lactose or isopropyl-β-D-thiogalactopyranoside (IPTG). lac repressor encoded by lacI
   5832..5862    -  promoter       lac promoter: promoter for the E. coli lac operon
   5877..5898    -  protein_bind   CAP binding site: CAP binding activates transcription in the presence of cAMP. E. coli catabolite activator protein
   5911..6003    -  CDS            lacI (fragment): lac repressor; lacI; The lac repressor binds to the lac operator to inhibit transcription in E. coli. This inhibition can be relieved by adding lactose or isopropyl-β-D-thiogalactopyranoside (IPTG).
   6186..6774    -  rep_origin     ori: high-copy-number ColE1/pMB1/pBR322/pUC origin of replication
   6945..7805    -  CDS            AmpR: β-lactamase; bla; confers resistance to ampicillin, carbenicillin, and related antibiotics
   7806..7910    -  promoter       AmpR promoter: bla
   7963..8391    -  rep_origin     f1 ori (sequence partly withheld): f1 bacteriophage origin of replication; arrow indicates direction of (+) strand synthesis
   8396..8551    -  CDS            lacZα (fragment): LacZα fragment of β-galactosidase; lacZ fragment
   8559..8577    +  promoter       T7 promoter: promoter for bacteriophage T7 RNA polymerase
   8591..241     +  enhancer       CMV enhancer (across the origin): human cytomegalovirus immediate early enhancer
