[The description below was written by a language model from this plasmid's Addgene catalogue record and pLannotate feature annotations shown in this document.]
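Description:
pKLV2-U6gRNA5(CTRL00626)-PGKpuroBFP-W is an 8,650 bp lentiviral CRISPR guide-RNA expression plasmid built on the pKLV2-U6gRNA5(BbsI)-PGKpuroBFP-W backbone. It is propagated in E. coli as a high-copy plasmid through a ColE1/pUC-type origin with ampicillin selection (AmpR), and it also carries an f1 origin and remnants of a lac/lacZα cloning region flanked by T3 and T7 promoters. The viral transfer cassette begins with a CMV enhancer/promoter fused to a truncated HIV-1 5' LTR, which drives genomic RNA production in packaging cells. This is followed by the Ψ packaging signal with a gag fragment, the Rev response element for Rev-dependent nuclear export, and the cPPT/CTS. The cassette ends in a second truncated LTR, followed by a bGH polyadenylation signal.

The payload consists of two expression units. A human U6 RNA polymerase III promoter transcribes a synthetic non-cutter control guide (CTRL00626), cloned into BbsI sites that were destroyed during insertion and joined to a Streptococcus pyogenes Cas9 guide scaffold, which is annotated as a tracrRNA fragment. Downstream, the mouse PGK promoter drives puromycin N-acetyltransferase followed by TagBFP. The element linking these two coding sequences is not annotated in the feature table. A WPRE placed after the reporter enhances transcript expression. Transduced mammalian cells can therefore be selected with puromycin and tracked by blue fluorescence. No Cas9 is encoded, so the nuclease must be supplied separately. The plasmid serves as a negative control alongside targeting guides in CRISPR perturbation experiments. The associated publication concerns inference of gene regulatory networks from time-series single-cell RNA-seq data with CRISPR perturbations.
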