Addgene plasmid #211957: pKLV2-U6gRNA5(CTRL00626)-PGKpuroBFP-W
Purpose: Express non-cutter control gRNA with puro and BFP
Depositing lab: Kosuke Yusa. Depositing organization: Kyoto University, Institute for Life and Medical Sciences. Publication: RENGE infers gene regulatory networks using time-series single-cell RNA-seq data with CRISPR perturbations. Ishikawa M, Sugino S, Masuda Y, Tarumoto Y, Seto Y, Taniyama N, Wagai F, Yamauchi Y, Kojima Y, Kiryu H, Yusa K, Eiraku M, Mochizuki A. Commun Biol. 2023 Dec 28;6(1):1290. doi: 10.1038/s42003-023-05594-4. PubMed 38155269.
Backbone
  Vector backbone: pKLV2-U6gRNA5(BbsI)-PGKpuroBFP-W
  Backbone size w/o insert (bp): 8630
  Total vector size (bp): 8650
  Vector type: Mammalian Expression, Lentiviral, CRISPR
  Selectable markers: Puromycin
Growth in bacteria
  Bacterial resistance: Ampicillin, 100 μg/mL
  Growth temperature: 37°C
  Growth strain: NEB Stable
  Copy number: High Copy
Gene/Insert
  Gene/Insert name: non-cutter control sgRNA_CTRL00626
  gRNA/shRNA sequence: ACGCCCAGACTGTTAGCGC
  Species: Synthetic
  Promoter: Human U6 promoter
  Cloning method: Restriction Enzyme; 5′ cloning site BbsI (destroyed during cloning); 3′ cloning site BbsI (destroyed during cloning)
  Sequencing primers: 5′ AGATAATTAGAATTAATTTGACTG
Terms and licenses: Academic/Nonprofit Terms; Industry Terms: Not Available to Industry
How to cite: pKLV2-U6gRNA5(CTRL00626)-PGKpuroBFP-W was a gift from Kosuke Yusa (Addgene plasmid # 211957 ; http://n2t.net/addgene:211957 ; RRID:Addgene_211957)
